Addgene plasmid #165424: Level 1 P2 OsUbiP:Cas9:NosT
Purpose: GoldenGate (MoClo) Level 1 Position 2 OsUbiP: Cas9: NosT cassette
Depositing lab: Wendy Harwood & John Innes Centre - Wheat Transformation and Genome Editing. Depositing organization: John Innes Centre. Publication: CRISPR-Cas9 Based Genome Editing in Wheat. Smedley MA, Hayta S, Clarke M, Harwood WA. Curr Protoc. 2021 Mar;1(3):e65. doi: 10.1002/cpz1.65. PubMed 33687760.
Backbone
  Vector backbone: pICH47742
  Backbone manufacturer: Icon Genetics
  Backbone size w/o insert (bp): 4352
  Total vector size (bp): 10784
  Vector type: Synthetic Biology
Growth in bacteria
  Bacterial resistance: Ampicillin, 100 μg/mL
  Growth temperature: 37°C
  Growth strain: DH5alpha
  Copy number: High Copy
Gene/Insert
  Gene/Insert name: Os Ubiquitin promoter :: Cas9 :: NosTerminator (alt name: RUbiP::Cas9::NosT)
  Species: Synthetic
  Insert size (bp): 6432
  Promoter: Os Ubiquitin promoter :: Cas9 :: NosTerminator
  Cloning method: Restriction Enzyme; 5′ cloning site Golden Gate BsaI (destroyed during cloning); 3′ cloning site Golden Gate BsaI (destroyed during cloning)
  Sequencing primers: 5′ LB Forward 5’-GTGGTGTAAACAAATTGACGC-3’; 3′ RB Reverse 5'-CTGGTGGCAGGATATATTGTGGTG-3'
Terms and licenses: Academic/Nonprofit Terms; Industry Terms: Not Available to Industry
How to cite: Level 1 P2 OsUbiP:Cas9:NosT was a gift from Wendy Harwood & John Innes Centre - Wheat Transformation and Genome Editing (Addgene plasmid # 165424 ; http://n2t.net/addgene:165424 ; RRID:Addgene_165424)
