[The description below was written by a language model from this plasmid's Addgene catalogue record and pLannotate feature annotations shown in this document.]
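Description:
Level 1 P2 OsUbiP:Cas9:NosT is a Golden Gate (MoClo) Level 1, Position 2 transcription-unit module built in the pICH47742 acceptor backbone, with a total size of about 10.8 kb. It is a synthetic-biology assembly intermediate propagated in E. coli under ampicillin selection (AmpR/β-lactamase with its bla promoter) and maintained at high copy through a ColE1/pUC-type origin. The backbone also carries the incP oriV origin together with the trfA replication initiator gene, a pairing that supports broad-host-range replication. Nopaline-type left and right T-DNA border repeats flank the cargo position, as is typical of MoClo Level 1 acceptors.

The roughly 6.4 kb insert is a single plant expression cassette in which a rice (Oryza sativa) ubiquitin promoter drives Cas9, annotated as the Streptococcus pyogenes enzyme, followed by the nopaline synthase (NOS) terminator and polyadenylation signal. The feature table annotates the Cas9 coding sequence and NOS terminator on the reverse strand next to the right border. The promoter itself was not detected by the annotation tool, but it presumably occupies the unannotated stretch upstream of Cas9, between the coding sequence and the left border. The record does not mention nuclear localisation signals, tags or codon optimisation. The cassette was assembled using BsaI sites that were destroyed during cloning, as expected for a Level 1 product.

As a Position 2 module, it is meant to be combined in a defined order with other Level 1 units, such as a selectable marker and guide RNA cassettes, into a Level 2 binary vector. The associated work concerns CRISPR-Cas9 genome editing in wheat.
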