Features (pLannotate 1.2.2; 9 found; start..end, strand, type, name):
   1532..1556    -  misc_feature   LB T-DNA repeat: left border repeat from nopaline C58 T-DNA
   1648..2279    +  rep_origin     oriV: incP origin of replication
   2366..2470    +  promoter       AmpR promoter: bla
   2471..3331    +  CDS            AmpR: β-lactamase; bla; confers resistance to ampicillin, carbenicillin, and related antibiotics
   3502..4090    +  rep_origin     ori: high-copy-number ColE1/pMB1/pBR322/pUC origin of replication
   4426..5571    +  CDS            trfA: TRFA_ECOLX - Experimental evidence at protein level: Swiss-Prot protein existence level 1. Also involved in plasmid copy number control, promoting intermolecular coupling of protein bound iterons at oriV, which inhibits replication initiation. From Escherichia coli.
   5730..5754    -  misc_feature   RB T-DNA repeat: right border repeat from nopaline C58 T-DNA
   5802..6054    -  terminator     NOS terminator: nopaline synthase terminator and poly(A) signal
   6103..10206   -  CDS            cas9: CAS9_STRP1 - Also known as csn1 From Streptococcus pyogenes serotype M1.
>Addgene plasmid #165424 | Level 1 P2 OsUbiP:Cas9:NosT | addgene full sequence | sequence record 331265 | Addgene NGS Result
AACTCAACCTAAAGATTTTAACCTAACGAGCTATTCATCTATTGGAACAATATCAGAACAATCCCATCCG
AACTAAGCACAAATAAGTAAAACTAAATCTGATCACAAAACTCAAACTATGTGGCAGGATCAAAACATAA
CTGTGAACTACTCTTATTATCCATCATTAGGGTAATATATCGAAACAATCCCCATCTGACACATCATTAG
GGTAATATATCGAAACAATCCCCATCTGACACATCATTAGGGTAATATATCGAAACAATCCCCATCTGAC
AGAACAATCTCAAAACCAATCCATCTATTAGATCGATATAAATAACACAGATCCCTACCTCGATTCTCAC
GAAACCCTAAATCAATGAGAGATTAAGAGGATTACCCTAAAATCGCACGAAACCGTAACTCGATTAAGAG
GTGGATCACCCTAAAATCGCACGAAACCCTGAGAGATTGAGACTAACTCGCACGGGATCCTCCTACGCTT
TCCACCACGAGCATCAAAATCGCGAGATTAGACGGGCACCACGAGAGATTCGAGGATTAGGACGAGGTGA
TTGATTAGTTACCTTGACGAGGCGATTAGAGAACGCAAAGCTTCGCTCCCCCTCCCCTTCGGTCGATTCG
ACTCGCTATGCGATTAATGGAGAGAAAACCTCTCTATATAAAGCGTGGGCAAGGCGGTGCGAGGCAGCAT
CCGGTGCGGTCACCGCCACGCGTACGGCCCAATGGCAGCACCACACGTGTCCATGTAGTTGGAGGCGCGA
CACGTGTCCGGTCCCGGTACGACCATCCAGACGGTGCCCGGAACCAACTCCGCGTCAGGTCATGCCGCCT
CTCTTTGACGAAGTCGGCATGCCTGATCAAGACCGTACGTTTCCGATCCAACGATCAGGAAACATCGTAC
TTGATCTGCTATAAGCTGCGTGTGGGCCTTAATAATCCTCTGGGGAAATATTTGTGGGCTGAAATGAACG
GGATATTGGGCCTAGACAAACCAGGGCCCATGAATTTTACGGCCCAATAGATTGTTGACACCTAATTGGC
TAAGCCCAACTCGCGCACTCTGACCAACCGATCGGAAGTTCGCGTCCACGCCGCCCTGCTCCTCCGTCGC
CGCCGGCTCGGCGGCTGACCCCCGCGCCGCCGCACCAGCTGCGCGCGCGCGCGCGCGCGCCCCCACCACC
GCGGCCTCTCCCTCCCACGCGCAGAGGGCACGGGCAGAGGCCGCCGCGGCGCCGTACTCGCCGGCGCTTC
GTCGGCCTCGGCCTCGGGTCGAGGCCGGTGGCGGGGCCTCGTCAGATCGCCCCCCTTCCTGTGCAGTAAG
TATTTCCCACGGACCCAATATGGATTCGTTGTTCTAATCGATAGCTGCTATCAGAGATGGGTTCTTCTGC
GTGATTTACCTGTTCTTCACATCCTCCAAGCTTGAATTCTTGCTTGTCTTCACAGAGTGGGGCCCACTGC
ATCCACCCCAGTACATTAAAAACGTCCGCAATGTGTTATTAAGTTGTCTAAGCGTCAATTTGTTTACACC
ACAATATATCCTGCCACCAGCCAGCCAACAGCTCCCCGACCGGCAGCTCGGCACAAAATCACCACTCGAT
ACAGGCAGCCCATCAGTCAGATCAGGATCTCCTTTGCGACGCTCACCGGGCTGGTTGCCCTCGCCGCTGG
GCTGGCGGCCGTCTATGGCCCTGCAAACGCGCCAGAAACGCCGTCGAAGCCGTGTGCGAGACACCGCGGC
CGCCGGCGTTGTGGATACCTCGCGGAAAACTTGGCCCTCACTGACAGATGAGGGGCGGACGTTGACACTT
GAGGGGCCGACTCACCCGGCGCGGCGTTGACAGATGAGGGGCAGGCTCGATTTCGGCCGGCGACGTGGAG
CTGGCCAGCCTCGCAAATCGGCGAAAACGCCTGATTTTACGCGAGTTTCCCACAGATGATGTGGACAAGC
CTGGGGATAAGTGCCCTGCGGTATTGACACTTGAGGGGCGCGACTACTGACAGATGAGGGGCGCGATCCT
TGACACTTGAGGGGCAGAGTGCTGACAGATGAGGGGCGCACCTATTGACATTTGAGGGGCTGTCCACAGG
CAGAAAATCCAGCATTTGCAAGGGTTTCCGCCCGTTTTTCGGCCACCGCTAACCTGTCTTTTAACCTGCT
TTTAAACCAATATTTATAAACCTTGTTTTTAACCAGGGCTGCGCCCTGTGCGCGTGACCGCGCACGCCGA
AGGGGGGTGCCCCCCCTTCTCGAACCCTCCCGGCCCGCTAACGCGGGCCTCCCATCCCCCCAGGGGCTGC
GCCCCTCGGCCGCGAACGGCCTCACCCCAAAAATGGCAGCGCTGGCCAATTCGTGCGCGGAACCCCTATT
TGTTTATTTTTCTAAATACATTCAAATATGTATCCGCTCATGAGACAATAACCTTGATAAATGCTTCAAT
AATATTGAAAAAGGAAGAGTATGAGTATTCAACATTTCCGTGTCGCCCTTATTCCCTTTTTTGCGGCATT
TTGCCTTCCTGTTTTTGCTCACCCAGAAACGCTGGTGAAAGTAAAAGATGCTGAAGATCAGTTGGGTGCA
CGAGTGGGTTACATCGAACTGGATCTCAACAGCGGTAAGATCCTTGAGAGTTTTCGCCCCGAAGAACGTT
TTCCAATGATGAGCACTTTTAAAGTTCTGCTATGTGGCGCGGTATTATCCCGTATTGACGCCGGGCAAGA
GCAACTCGGTCGCCGCATACACTATTCTCAGAATGACTTGGTTGAGTACTCACCAGTCACAGAAAAGCAT
CTTACGGATGGCATGACAGTAAGAGAATTATGCAGTGCTGCCATAACCATGAGTGATAACACTGCGGCCA
ACTTACTTCTGACAACGATCGGAGGACCGAAGGAGCTAACCGCTTTTTTGCACAACATGGGGGATCATGT
AACTCGCCTTGATCGTTGGGAACCGGAGCTGAATGAAGCCATACCAAACGACGAGCGTGACACCACGATG
CCTGTAGCAATGGCAACAACGTTGCGCAAACTATTAACTGGCGAACTACTTACTCTAGCTTCCCGGCAAC
AATTAATAGACTGGATGGAGGCGGATAAAGTTGCAGGACCACTTCTGCGCTCGGCCCTTCCGGCTGGCTG
GTTTATTGCTGATAAATCTGGAGCCGGTGAGCGTGGTTCTCGCGGTATCATTGCAGCACTGGGGCCAGAT
GGTAAGCCCTCCCGTATCGTAGTTATCTACACGACGGGGAGTCAGGCAACTATGGATGAACGAAATAGAC
AGATCGCTGAGATAGGTGCCTCACTGATTAAGCATTGGTAACTGTCAGACCAAGTTTACTCATATATACT
TTAGATTGATTTAAAACTTCATTTTTAATTTAAAAGGATCTAGGTGAAGATCCTTTTTGATAATCTCATG
ACCAAAATCCCTTAACGTGAGTTTTCGTTCCACTGAGCGTCAGACCCCGTAGAAAAGATCAAAGGATCTT
CTTGAGATCCTTTTTTTCTGCGCGTAATCTGCTGCTTGCAAACAAAAAAACCACCGCTACCAGCGGTGGT
TTGTTTGCCGGATCAAGAGCTACCAACTCTTTTTCCGAAGGTAACTGGCTTCAGCAGAGCGCAGATACCA
AATACTGTTCTTCTAGTGTAGCCGTAGTTAGGCCACCACTTCAAGAACTCTGTAGCACCGCCTACATACC
TCGCTCTGCTAATCCTGTTACCAGTGGCTGCTGCCAGTGGCGATAAGTCGTGTCTTACCGGGTTGGACTC
AAGACGATAGTTACCGGATAAGGCGCAGCGGTCGGGCTGAACGGGGGGTTCGTGCACACAGCCCAGCTTG
GAGCGAACGACCTACACCGAACTGAGATACCTACAGCGTGAGCTATGAGAAAGCGCCACGCTTCCCGAAG
GGAGAAAGGCGGACAGGTATCCGGTAAGCGGCAGGGTCGGAACAGGAGAGCGCACGAGGGAGCTTCCAGG
GGGAAACGCCTGGTATCTTTATAGTCCTGTCGGGTTTCGCCACCTCTGACTTGAGCGTCGATTTTTGTGA
TGCTCGTCAGGGGGGCGGAGCCTATGGAAAAACGCCAGCAACGCGGCCTTTTTACGGTTCCTGGCAGATC
CTAGATGTGGCGCAACGATGCCGGCGACAAGCAGGAGCGCACCGACTTCTTCCGCATCAAGTGTTTTGGC
TCTCAGGCCGAGGCCCACGGCAAGTATTTGGGCAAGGGGTCGCTGGTATTCGTGCAGGGCAAGATTCGGA
ATACCAAGTACGAGAAGGACGGCCAGACGGTCTACGGGACCGACTTCATTGCCGATAAGGTGGATTATCT
GGACACCAAGGCACCAGGCGGGTCAAATCAGGAATAAGGGCACATTGCCCCGGCGTGAGTCGGGGCAATC
CCGCAAGGAGGGTGAATGAATCGGACGTTTGACCGGAAGGCATACAGGCAAGAACTGATCGACGCGGGGT
TTTCCGCCGAGGATGCCGAAACCATCGCAAGCCGCACCGTCATGCGTGCGCCCCGCGAAACCTTCCAGTC
CGTCGGCTCGATGGTCCAGCAAGCTACGGCCAAGATCGAGCGCGACAGCGTGCAACTGGCTCCCCCTGCC
CTGCCCGCGCCATCGGCCGCCGTGGAGCGTTCGCGTCGTCTTGAACAGGAGGCGGCAGGTTTGGCGAAGT
CGATGACCATCGACACGCGAGGAACTATGACGACCAAGAAGCGAAAAACCGCCGGCGAGGACCTGGCAAA
ACAGGTCAGCGAGGCCAAGCAGGCCGCGTTGCTGAAACACACGAAGCAGCAGATCAAGGAAATGCAGCTT
TCCTTGTTCGATATTGCGCCGTGGCCGGACACGATGCGAGCGATGCCAAACGACACGGCCCGCTCTGCCC
TGTTCACCACGCGCAACAAGAAAATCCCGCGCGAGGCGCTGCAAAACAAGGTCATTTTCCACGTCAACAA
GGACGTGAAGATCACCTACACCGGCGTCGAGCTGCGGGCCGACGATGACGAACTGGTGTGGCAGCAGGTG
TTGGAGTACGCGAAGCGCACCCCTATCGGCGAGCCGATCACCTTCACGTTCTACGAGCTTTGCCAGGACC
TGGGCTGGTCGATCAATGGCCGGTATTACACGAAGGCCGAGGAATGCCTGTCGCGCCTACAGGCGACGGC
GATGGGCTTCACGTCCGACCGCGTTGGGCACCTGGAATCGGTGTCGCTGCTGCACCGCTTCCGCGTCCTG
GACCGTGGCAAGAAAACGTCCCGTTGCCAGGTCCTGATCGACGAGGAAATCGTCGTGCTGTTTGCTGGCG
ACCACTACACGAAATTCATATGGGAGAAGTACCGCAAGCTGTCGCCGACGGCCCGACGGATGTTCGACTA
TTTCAGCTCGCACCGGGAGCCGTACCCGCTCAAGCTGGAAACCTTCCGCCTCATGTGCGGATCGGATTCC
ACCCGCGTGAAGAAGTGGCGCGAGCAGGTCGGCGAAGCCTGCGAAGAGTTGCGAGGCAGCGGCCTGGTGG
AACACGCCTGGGTCAATGATGACCTGGTGCATTGCAAACGCTAGGGCCTTGTGGGGTCAGTTCCGGCTGG
GGGTTCAGCAGCCAGCGCCTGATCTGGGGAACCCTGTGGTTGGCATGCACATACAAATGGACGAACGGAT
AAACCTTTTCACGCCCTTTTAAATATCCGATTATTCTAATAAACGCTCTTTTCTCTTAGGTTTACCCGCC
AATATATCCTGTCAAACACTGATAGTTTAAACCACTTCGTGCAGAAGACAATAGTAGCGTCGATCTAGTA
ACATAGATGACACCGCGCGCGATAATTTATCCTAGTTTGCGCGCTATATTTTGTTTTCTATCGCGTATTA
AATGTATAATTGCGGGACTCTAATCATAAAAACCCATCTCATAAATAACGTCATGCATTACATGTTAATT
ATTACATGCTTAACGTAATTCAACAGAAATTATATGATAATCATCGCAAGACCGGCAACAGGATTCAATC
TTAAGAAACTTTATTGCCAAATGTTTGAACGATCTGCTTGACAAGCTCACACCTTCCTCTTCTTCTTGGG
GTCAGCCCTGCTGTCTCCACCGAGCTGAGAGAGGTCGATTCTTGTTTCATAGAGCCCCGTAATTGACTGA
TGAATCAGTGTGGCGTCCAGGACCTCCTTTGTAGAGGTGTACCGCTTTCTGTCTATGGTGGTGTCGAAGT
ACTTGAAGGCTGCAGGCGCGCCCAAGTTGGTCAGAGTAAACAAGTGGATAATGTTTTCTGCCTGCTCCCT
GATGGGCTTATCCCTGTGCTTATTGTAAGCAGAAAGCACCTTATCGAGGTTAGCGTCGGCGAGGATCACT
CTTTTGGAGAATTCGCTTATTTGCTCGATGATCTCATCAAGGTAGTGTTTGTGTTGTTCCACGAACAGCT
GCTTCTGCTCATTATCTTCGGGAGATCCTTTGAGCTTTTCATAGTGGCTGGCCAGATACAAGAAATTAAC
GTATTTAGAGGGCAGTGCCAGCTCGTTACCTTTCTGCAGCTCGCCCGCACTAGCGAGCATTCGTTTCCGG
CCGTTTTCAAGCTCAAAGAGAGAGTACTTGGGAAGCTTAATGATGAGGTCTTTTTTGACCTCTTTATATC
CTTTCGCCTCGAGAAAGTCGATGGGGTTTTTTTCGAAGCTTGATCGCTCCATGATTGTGATGCCCAGCAG
TTCCTTGACGCTTTTGAGTTTTTTAGACTTCCCTTTCTCCACTTTGGCCACAACCAGTACACTGTAAGCG
ACTGTAGGAGAATCGAATCCGCCGTATTTCTTGGGGTCCCAATCTTTTTTGCGTGCGATCAGCTTGTCGC
TGTTCCTTTTCGGGAGGATACTTTCCTTGGAGAAGCCTCCGGTCTGTACTTCGGTCTTTTTAACGATGTT
CACCTGCGGCATGGACAGGACCTTCCGGACTGTCGCGAAATCCCTACCCTTGTCCCACACGATTTCTCCT
GTTTCTCCGTTTGTTTCGATAAGTGGTCGCTTCCGAATCTCTCCATTGGCCAGTGTAATCTCGGTCTTGA
AAAAATTCATAATATTGCTGTAAAAGAAGTACTTAGCGGTGGCCTTGCCTATTTCCTGCTCAGACTTTGC
GATCATTTTCCTAACATCGTACACTTTATAGTCTCCGTAAACAAATTCAGATTCAAGCTTGGGATATTTT
TTGATAAGTGCAGTGCCTACCACTGCATTCAGGTAGGCATCATGCGCATGGTGGTAATTGTTGATCTCTC
TCACCTTATAAAACTGAAAGTCCTTTCTGAAATCTGAAACCAGCTTAGACTTCAGAGTAATAACTTTCAC
CTCTCGAATCAGTTTGTCATTTTCATCGTACTTGGTGTTCATGCGTGAATCGAGAATTTGGGCCACGTGC
TTGGTGATCTGGCGTGTCTCAACAAGCTGCCTTTTGATGAAGCCGGCTTTATCCAACTCAGACAGGCCAC
CTCGTTCAGCCTTAGTCAGATTATCGAACTTCCGTTGTGTGATCAGTTTGGCGTTCAGCAGCTGCCGCCA
ATAATTTTTCATTTTCTTGACAACTTCTTCTGAGGGGACGTTATCACTCTTCCCTCTATTTTTATCGGAT
CTTGTCAACACTTTATTATCAATAGAATCATCTTTGAGAAAAGACTGGGGCACGATATGATCCACGTCGT
AGTCGGAGAGCCGATTGATGTCCAGTTCCTGATCCACGTACATGTCCCTGCCGTTCTGCAGGTAGTACAG
GTAGAGCTTCTCATTCTGAAGCTGGGTGTTTTCAACTGGGTGTTCCTTAAGGATTTGGGACCCCAGTTCT
TTTATACCCTCTTCAATCCTCTTCATCCTTTCCCTACTGTTCTTCTGTCCCTTCTGGGTAGTTTGGTTCT
CTCGGGCCATCTCGATAACGATATTCTCGGGCTTATGCCTTCCCATTACTTTGACGAGTTCATCCACGAC
CTTAACGGTCTGCAGTATTCCCTTTTTGATAGCTGGGCTACCTGCAAGATTAGCGATGTGCTCGTGGAGA
CTGTCCCCCTGGCCAGAAACTTGTGCTTTCTGGATGTCCTCCTTAAAGGTGAGAGAGTCATCATGGATCA
ACTGCATGAAGTTCCGGTTGGCAAATCCATCGGACTTAAGAAAATCCAGGATTGTCTTTCCACTCTGCTT
GTCTCGGATCCCATTGATCAGTTTTCTTGACAGCCGCCCCCATCCTGTATATCGGCGCCTCTTGAGCTGT
TTCATGACTTTGTCGTCGAAGAGATGAGCGTAAGTTTTCAAGCGTTCTTCAATCATCTCCCTATCTTCAA
ACAACGTAAGGGTGAGGACAATGTCCTCAAGAATGTCCTCGTTCTCCTCATTGTCCAGGAAGTCCTTGTC
TTTAATGATTTTCAGGAGATCGTGATACGTTCCCAGGGATGCGTTGAAGCGATCCTCCACTCCGCTGATT
TCAACAGAGTCGAAACATTCAATCTTTTTGAAATAATCTTCTTTGAGCTGTTTCACGGTAACTTTCCGGT
TCGTCTTGAAGAGGAGGTCCACGATAGCTTTCTTCTGCTCTCCAGACAGGAATGCTGGCTTTCTCATCCC
TTCTGTGACGTATTTGACCTTGGTGAGCTCGTTATAAACTGTGAAGTACTCGTACAGCAGAGAGTGTTTA
GGAAGCACCTTTTCGTTAGGCAGATTTTTATCAAAGTTAGTCATCCTTTCGATGAAGGACTGGGCAGAGG
CCCCCTTATCCACGACTTCCTCGAAGTTCCAGGGAGTGATAGTCTCTTCTGATTTGCGAGTCATCCACGC
GAATCTGGAATTTCCCCGGGCGAGGGGGCCTACATAGTAGGGTATCCGAAATGTGAGGATTTTCTCAATC
TTTTCCCTGTTATCTTTCAAAAAGGGGTAGAAATCCTCTTGCCGCCTGAGGATAGCGTGCAGTTCGCCCA
GGTGAATCTGGTGGGGGATGCTTCCATTGTCGAAAGTGCGCTGTTTGCGCAACAGATCTTCTCTGTTAAG
CTTTACCAGCAGCTCCTCGGTGCCGTCCATTTTTTCCAAGATGGGCTTAATAAATTTGTAAAATTCCTCC
TGGCTTGCTCCGCCGTCAATGTATCCGGCGTAGCCATTTTTAGACTGATCGAAGAAAATTTCCTTGTACT
TCTCAGGCAGTTGCTGTCTGACAAGGGCCTTCAGCAAAGTCAAGTCTTGGTGGTGCTCATCATAGCGCTT
GATCATACTAGCGCTCAGCGGAGCTTTGGTGATCTCCGTGTTCACTCGCAGAATATCACTCAGCAGAATG
GCGTCTGACAGGTTCTTTGCCGCCAAAAAAAGGTCTGCGTACTGGTCGCCGATCTGGGCCAGCAGATTGT
CGAGATCATCATCGTAGGTGTCTTTGCTCAGTTGAAGCTTGGCATCTTCGGCCAGGTCGAAGTTAGATTT
AAAGTTGGGGGTCAGCCCGAGTGACAGGGCGATAAGATTACCAAACAGGCCGTTCTTCTTCTCCCCAGGG
AGCTGTGCGATGAGGTTTTCGAGCCGCCGGGATTTGGACAGCCTAGCGCTCAGGATTGCTTTGGCGTCAA
CTCCGGATGCGTTGATCGGGTTCTCTTCGAAAAGCTGATTGTAAGTCTGAACCAGTTGGATAAAGAGTTT
GTCGACATCGCTGTTGTCTGGGTTCAGGTCCCCCTCGATGAGGAAGTGTCCCCGAAATTTGATCATATGC
GCCAGCGCGAGATAGATCAACCGCAAGTCAGCCTTATCAGTACTGTCTACAAGCTTCTTCCTCAGATGAT
ATATGGTTGGGTACTTTTCATGGTACGCCACCTCGTCCACGATATTGCCAAAGATTGGGTGGCGCTCGTG
CTTTTTATCCTCCTCCACCAAAAAGGACTCCTCCAGCCTATGGAAGAAAGAGTCATCCACCTTAGCCATC
TCATTACTAAAGATCTCCTGCAGGTAGCAGATCCGATTCTTTCTGCGGGTATATCTGCGCCGTGCTGTTC
TTTTGAGCCGCGTGGCTTCGGCCGTCTCCCCGGAGTCGAACAGGAGGGCGCCAATGAGGTTCTTCTTTAT
GCTGTGGCGATCGGTATTGCCCAGAACTTTGAATTTTTTGCTCGGCACCTTGTACTCGTCCGTAATGACG
GCCCAGCCGACGCTGTTTGTGCCGATATCGAGCCCAATGGAGTACTTCTTGTCCATTTATCTGGATCTGG
AAGAGGCAAGAAAGGATTGGAATTAACATAGGTAAAAAAAAGCAGCTGGAGAATAAGTTGGCACCAGATC
CTACGATATCGGTACTGTCAGCTCAAAATAGATGAACATATCAATCACATCATACTACACTACAATTGGA
CAGCATCATTAATCATAAGAGCGCTGCTCACAGCTCACACCACATCAACAAGCAACAACCAAAAATATCT
TCAGATAATAACAAAACTGACATAAGTAACTACAGGACAACAGATCTATGTAAGAACACAGAATAAAGCC
ACCTAGTTCTAGCATCTGACAGATTTGATTTGCACGAGTAAAGCAAATAAAACGGGTAAAAAAACACAGT
ACAACATCAGCACTACAGTTCAACTAGGCAAAGAGCCAGATACAATACAGATTAAATTGACCTTAGAACC
CAAGCTCTACAGTTCAAGTAGGTGTACACGATACAGATGTAATTCTCTAACCCAGCTCCACACAATTCCA
ATCCAAATCCAGGGGAAAAAAACTAAGAACACAATTCCAATCCAAATCCAGAGGAAATAAACTATGTGTC
GCCT
